>Addgene plasmid #80143 | p27-IRES-mCherry | addgene full sequence | sequence record 153233 | Addgene assembled full plasmid sequence
AGCCCTTTGTACACCCTAAGCCTCCGCCTCCTCTTCCTCCATCCGCCCCGTCTCTCCCCCTTGAACCTCC
TCGTTCGACCCCGCCTCGATCCTCCCTTTATCCAGCCCTCACTCCTTCTCTAGGCGCCGGAATTAGATCT
GCCACCATGTCAAACGTGCGAGTGTCTAACGGGAGCCCTAGCCTGGAGCGGATGGACGCCAGGCAGGCGG
AGCACCCCAAGCCCTCGGCCTGCAGGAACCTCTTCGGCCCGGTGGACCACGAAGAGTTAACCCGGGACTT
GGAGAAGCACTGCAGAGACATGGAAGAGGCGAGCCAGCGCAAGTGGAATTTCGATTTTCAGAATCACAAA
CCCCTAGAGGGCAAGTACGAGTGGCAAGAGGTGGAGAAGGGCAGCTTGCCCGAGTTCTACTACAGACCCC
CGCGGCCCCCCAAAGGTGCCTGCAAGGTGCCGGCGCAGGAGAGCCAGGATGTCAGCGGGAGCCGCCCGGC
GGCGCCTTTAATTGGGGCTCCGGCTAACTCTGAGGACACGCATTTGGTGGACCCAAAGACTGATCCGTCG
GACAGCCAGACGGGGTTAGCGGAGCAATGCGCAGGAATAAGGAAGCGACCTGCAACCGACGATTCTTCTA
CTCAAAACAAAAGAGCCAACAGAACAGAAGAAAATGTTTCAGACGGTTCCCCAAATGCCGGTTCTGTGGA
GCAGACGCCCAAGAAGCCTGGCCTCAGAAGACGTCAAACGTAACGGAGCTTAAGAATTCTGCTATACGAA
GTTATCCCTCTCCCTCCCCCCCCCCTAACGTTACTGGCCGAAGCCGCTTGGAATAAGGCCGGTGTGCGTT
TGTCTATATGTTATTTTCCACCATATTGCCGTCTTTTGGCAATGTGAGGGCCCGGAAACCTGGCCCTGTC
TTCTTGACGAGCATTCCTAGGGGTCTTTCCCCTCTCGCCAAAGGAATGCAAGGTCTGTTGAATGTCGTGA
AGGAAGCAGTTCCTCTGGAAGCTTCTTGAAGACAAACAACGTCTGTAGCGACCCTTTGCAGGCAGCGGAA
CCCCCCACCTGGCGACAGGTGCCTCTGCGGCCAAAAGCCACGTGTATAAGATACACCTGCAAAGGCGGCA
CAACCCCAGTGCCACGTTGTGAGTTGGATAGTTGTGGAAAGAGTCAAATGGCTCTCCTCAAGCGTATTCA
ACAAGGGGCTGAAGGATGCCCAGAAGGTACCCCATTGTATGGGATCTGATCTGGGGCCTCGGTACACATG
CTTTACATGTGTTTAGTCGAGGTTAAAAAAACGTCTAGGCCCCCCGAACCACGGGGACGTGGTTTTCCTT
TGAAGAACACGATGATAATATGGCCACAACCATGACTAGTGCCACCATGGTGAGCAAGGGCGAGGAGGAT
AACATGGCCATCATCAAGGAGTTCATGCGCTTCAAGGTGCACATGGAGGGCTCCGTGAACGGCCACGAGT
TCGAGATCGAGGGCGAGGGCGAGGGCCGCCCCTACGAGGGCACCCAGACCGCCAAGCTGAAGGTGACCAA
GGGTGGCCCCCTGCCCTTCGCCTGGGACATCCTGTCCCCTCAGTTCATGTACGGCTCCAAGGCCTACGTG
AAGCACCCCGCCGACATCCCCGACTACTTGAAGCTGTCCTTCCCCGAGGGCTTCAAGTGGGAGCGCGTGA
TGAACTTCGAGGACGGCGGCGTGGTGACCGTGACCCAGGACTCCTCCCTGCAGGACGGCGAGTTCATCTA
CAAGGTGAAGCTGCGCGGCACCAACTTCCCCTCCGACGGCCCCGTAATGCAGAAGAAGACCATGGGCTGG
GAGGCCTCCTCCGAGCGGATGTACCCCGAGGACGGCGCCCTGAAGGGCGAGATCAAGCAGAGGCTGAAGC
TGAAGGACGGCGGCCACTACGACGCTGAGGTCAAGACCACCTACAAGGCCAAGAAGCCCGTGCAGCTGCC
CGGCGCCTACAACGTCAACATCAAGTTGGACATCACCTCCCACAACGAGGACTACACCATCGTGGAACAG
TACGAACGCGCCGAGGGCCGCCACTCCACCGGCGGCATGGACGAGCTGTACAAGTAAGCATCGATAAAAT
AAAAGATTTTATTTAGTCTCCAGAAAAAGGGGGGAATGAAAGACCCCACCTGTAGGTTTGGCAAGCTAGC
TTAAGTAACGCCATTTTGCAAGGCATGGAAAATACATAACTGAGAATAGAGAAGTTCAGATCAAGGTTAG
GAACAGAGAGACAGCAGAATATGGGCCAAACAGGATATCTGTGGTAAGCAGTTCCTGCCCCCGGCTCAGG
GCCAAGAACAGATGGTCCCCGATGCGGTCCCGCCCTCAGCAGTTTCTAGAGAACCATCAGATGTTTCCAG
GGTGCCCCAAGGACCTGAAATGACCCTGTGCCTTATTTGAACTAACCAATCAGTTCGCTTCTCGCTTCTG
TTCGCGCGCTTCTGCTCCCCGAGCTCAATAAAAGAGCCCACAACCCCTCACTCGGCGCGCCAGTCCTCCG
ATAGACTGCGTCGCCCGGGTACCCGTGTATCCAATAAACCCTCTTGCAGTTGCATCCGACTTGTGGTCTC
GCTGTTCCTTGGGAGGGTCTCCTCTGAGTGATTGACTACCCGTCAGCGGGGGTCTTTCATGGGTAACAGT
TTCTTGAAGTTGGAGAACAACATTCTGAGGGTAGGAGTCGAATATTAAGTAATCCTGACTCAATTAGCCA
CTGTTTTGAATCCACATACTCCAATACTCCTGAAATAGTTCATTATGGACAGCGCAGAAGAGCTGGGGAG
AATTAATTCGTAATCATGGTCATAGCTGTTTCCTGTGTGAAATTGTTATCCGCTCACAATTCCACACAAC
ATACGAGCCGGAAGCATAAAGTGTAAAGCCTGGGGTGCCTAATGAGTGAGCTAACTCACATTAATTGCGT
TGCGCTCACTGCCCGCTTTCCAGTCGGGAAACCTGTCGTGCCAGCTGCATTAATGAATCGGCCAACGCGC
GGGGAGAGGCGGTTTGCGTATTGGGCGCTCTTCCGCTTCCTCGCTCACTGACTCGCTGCGCTCGGTCGTT
CGGCTGCGGCGAGCGGTATCAGCTCACTCAAAGGCGGTAATACGGTTATCCACAGAATCAGGGGATAACG
CAGGAAAGAACATGTGAGCAAAAGGCCAGCAAAAGGCCAGGAACCGTAAAAAGGCCGCGTTGCTGGCGTT
TTTCCATAGGCTCCGCCCCCCTGACGAGCATCACAAAAATCGACGCTCAAGTCAGAGGTGGCGAAACCCG
ACAGGACTATAAAGATACCAGGCGTTTCCCCCTGGAAGCTCCCTCGTGCGCTCTCCTGTTCCGACCCTGC
CGCTTACCGGATACCTGTCCGCCTTTCTCCCTTCGGGAAGCGTGGCGCTTTCTCATAGCTCACGCTGTAG
GTATCTCAGTTCGGTGTAGGTCGTTCGCTCCAAGCTGGGCTGTGTGCACGAACCCCCCGTTCAGCCCGAC
CGCTGCGCCTTATCCGGTAACTATCGTCTTGAGTCCAACCCGGTAAGACACGACTTATCGCCACTGGCAG
CAGCCACTGGTAACAGGATTAGCAGAGCGAGGTATGTAGGCGGTGCTACAGAGTTCTTGAAGTGGTGGCC
TAACTACGGCTACACTAGAAGGACAGTATTTGGTATCTGCGCTCTGCTGAAGCCAGTTACCTTCGGAAAA
AGAGTTGGTAGCTCTTGATCCGGCAAACAAACCACCGCTGGTAGCGGTGGTTTTTTTGTTTGCAAGCAGC
AGATTACGCGCAGAAAAAAAGGATCTCAAGAAGATCCTTTGATCTTTTCTACGGGGTCTGACGCTCAGTG
GAACGAAAACTCACGTTAAGGGATTTTGGTCATGAGATTATCAAAAAGGATCTTCACCTAGATCCTTTTA
AATTAAAAATGAAGTTTTAAATCAATCTAAAGTATATATGAGTAAACTTGGTCTGACAGTTACCAATGCT
TAATCAGTGAGGCACCTATCTCAGCGATCTGTCTATTTCGTTCATCCATAGTTGCCTGACTCCCCGTCGT
GTAGATAACTACGATACGGGAGGGCTTACCATCTGGCCCCAGTGCTGCAATGATACCGCGAGACCCACGC
TCACCGGCTCCAGATTTATCAGCAATAAACCAGCCAGCCGGAAGGGCCGAGCGCAGAAGTGGTCCTGCAA
CTTTATCCGCCTCCATCCAGTCTATTAATTGTTGCCGGGAAGCTAGAGTAAGTAGTTCGCCAGTTAATAG
TTTGCGCAACGTTGTTGCCATTGCTACAGGCATCGTGGTGTCACGCTCGTCGTTTGGTATGGCTTCATTC
AGCTCCGGTTCCCAACGATCAAGGCGAGTTACATGATCCCCCATGTTGTGCAAAAAAGCGGTTAGCTCCT
TCGGTCCTCCGATCGTTGTCAGAAGTAAGTTGGCCGCAGTGTTATCACTCATGGTTATGGCAGCACTGCA
TAATTCTCTTACTGTCATGCCATCCGTAAGATGCTTTTCTGTGACTGGTGAGTACTCAACCAAGTCATTC
TGAGAATAGTGTATGCGGCGACCGAGTTGCTCTTGCCCGGCGTCAATACGGGATAATACCGCGCCACATA
GCAGAACTTTAAAAGTGCTCATCATTGGAAAACGTTCTTCGGGGCGAAAACTCTCAAGGATCTTACCGCT
GTTGAGATCCAGTTCGATGTAACCCACTCGTGCACCCAACTGATCTTCAGCATCTTTTACTTTCACCAGC
GTTTCTGGGTGAGCAAAAACAGGAAGGCAAAATGCCGCAAAAAAGGGAATAAGGGCGACACGGAAATGTT
GAATACTCATACTCTTCCTTTTTCAATATTATTGAAGCATTTATCAGGGTTATTGTCTCATGAGCGGATA
CATATTTGAATGTATTTAGAAAAATAAACAAATAGGGGTTCCGCGCACATTTCCCCGAAAAGTGCCACCT
GACGTCTAAGAAACCATTATTATCATGACATTAACCTATAAAAATAGGCGTATCACGAGGCCCTTTCGTC
TCGCGCGTTTCGGTGATGACGGTGAAAACCTCTGACACATGCAGCTCCCGGAGACGGTCACAGCTTGTCT
GTAAGCGGATGCCGGGAGCAGACAAGCCCGTCAGGGCGCGTCAGCGGGTGTTGGCGGGTGTCGGGGCTGG
CTTAACTATGCGGCATCAGAGCAGATTGTACTGAGAGTGCACCATATGCGGTGTGAAATACCGCACAGAT
GCGTAAGGAGAAAATACCGCATCAGGCGCCATTCGCCATTCAGGCTGCGCAACTGTTGGGAAGGGCGATC
GGTGCGGGCCTCTTCGCTATTACGCCAGCTGGCGAAAGGGGGATGTGCTGCAAGGCGATTAAGTTGGGTA
ACGCCAGGGTTTTCCCAGTCACGACGTTGTAAAACGACGGCGCAAGGAATGGTGCATGCAAGGAGATGGC
GCCCAACAGTCCCCCGGCCACGGGGCCTGCCACCATACCCACGCCGAAACAAGCGCTCATGAGCCCGAAG
TGGCGAGCCCGATCTTCCCCATCGGTGATGTCGGCGATATAGGCGCCAGCAACCGCACCTGTGGCGCCGG
TGATGCCGGCCACGATGCGTCCGGCGTAGAGGCGATTAGTCCAATTTGTTAAAGACAGGATATCAGTGGT
CCAGGCTCTAGTTTTGACTCAACAATATCACCAGCTGAAGCCTATAGAGTACGAGCCATAGATAAAATAA
AAGATTTTATTTAGTCTCCAGAAAAAGGGGGGAATGAAAGACCCCACCTGTAGGTTTGGCAAGCTAGCTT
AAGTAACGCCATTTTGCAAGGCATGGAAAATACATAACTGAGAATAGAGAAGTTCAGATCAAGGTTAGGA
ACAGAGAGACAGCAGAATATGGGCCAAACAGGATATCTGTGGTAAGCAGTTCCTGCCCCGGCTCAGGGCC
AAGAACAGATGGTCCCCAGATGCGGTCCCGCCCTCAGCAGTTTCTAGAGAACCATCAGATGTTTCCAGGG
TGCCCCAAGGACCTGAAATGACCCTGTGCCTTATTTGAACTAACCAATCAGTTCGCTTCTCGCTTCTGTT
CGCGCGCTTCTGCTCCCCGAGCTCAATAAAAGAGCCCACAACCCCTCACTCGGCGCGCCAGTCCTCCGAT
AGACTGCGTCGCCCGGGTACCCGTATTCCCAATAAAGCCTCTTGCTGTTTGCATCCGAATCGTGGACTCG
CTGATCCTTGGGAGGGTCTCCTCAGATTGATTGACTGCCCACCTCGGGGGTCTTTCATTTGGAGGTTCCA
CCGAGATTTGGAGACCCCTGCCCAGGGACCACCGACCCCCCCGCCGGGAGGTAAGCTGGCCAGCGGTCGT
TTCGTGTCTGTCTCTGTCTTTGTGCGTGTTTGTGCCGGCATCTAATGTTTGCGCCTGCGTCTGTACTAGT
TAGCTAACTAGCTCTGTATCTGGCGGACCCGTGGTGGAACTGACGAGTTCTGAACACCCGGCCGCAACCC
TGGGAGACGTCCCAGGGACTTTGGGGGCCGTTTTTGTGGCCCGACCTGAGGAAGGGAGTCGATGTGGAAT
CCGACCCCGTCAGGATATGTGGTTCTGGTAGGAGACGAGAACCTAAAACAGTTCCCGCCTCCGTCTGAAT
TTTTGCTTTCGGTTTGGAACCGAAGCCGCGCGTCTTGTCTGCTGCAGCGCTGCAGCATCGTTCTGTGTTG
TCTCTGTCTGACTGTGTTTCTGTATTTGTCTGAAAATTAGGGCCAGACTGTTACCACTCCCTTAAGTTTG
ACCTTAGGTCACTGGAAAGATGTCGAGCGGATCGCTCACAACCAGTCGGTAGATGTCAAGAAGAGACGTT
GGGTTACCTTCTGCTCTGCAGAATGGCCAACCTTTAACGTCGGATGGCCGCGAGACGGCACCTTTAACCG
AGACCTCATCACCCAGGTTAAGATCAAGGTCTTTTCACCTGGCCCGCATGGACACCCAGACCAGGTCCCC
TACATCGTGACCTGGGAAGCCTTGGCTTTTGACCCCCCTCCCTGGGTCA
Features (pLannotate 1.2.2; 19 found; start..end, strand, type, name):
    147..740     +  CDS            CDKN1B: CDN1B_HUMAN - Also known as KIP1. Experimental evidence at protein level: Swiss-Prot protein existence level 1. Important regulator of cell cycle progression. Inhibits the kinase activity of CDK2 bound to cyclin A, but has little inhibitory activity on CDK2 bound to SPDYA (PubMed:28666995). Involved in G1 arrest. Potent inhibitor of cyclin E- and cyclin A-CDK2 complexes. Forms a complex with cyclin type D-CDK4 complexes and is involved in the assembly, stability, and modulation of CCND1-CDK4 complex activation. Acts either as an inhibitor or an activator of cyclin type D-CDK4 complexes dependi
    776..1361    +  misc_feature   IRES2: internal ribosome entry site (IRES) of the encephalomyocarditis virus (EMCV)
   1377..2084    +  CDS            mCherry: mCherry is a basic (constitutively fluorescent) red fluorescent protein published in 2004, derived from Discosoma sp.. It is reported to be a very rapidly-maturing monomer with low acid sensitivity.
   2136..2650    +  LTR            3' LTR: 3' long terminal repeat from murine embryonic stem cell virus
   2843..2859    -  protein_bind   lac operator: The lac repressor binds to the lac operator to inhibit transcription in E. coli. This inhibition can be relieved by adding lactose or isopropyl-β-D-thiogalactopyranoside (IPTG). lac repressor encoded by lacI
   2867..2897    -  promoter       lac promoter: promoter for the E. coli lac operon
   2912..2933    -  protein_bind   CAP binding site: CAP binding activates transcription in the presence of cAMP. E. coli catabolite activator protein
   2946..3038    -  CDS            lacI (fragment): lac repressor; lacI; The lac repressor binds to the lac operator to inhibit transcription in E. coli. This inhibition can be relieved by adding lactose or isopropyl-β-D-thiogalactopyranoside (IPTG).
   3221..3809    -  rep_origin     ori: high-copy-number ColE1/pMB1/pBR322/pUC origin of replication
   3980..4840    -  CDS            AmpR: β-lactamase; bla; confers resistance to ampicillin, carbenicillin, and related antibiotics
   4841..4945    -  promoter       AmpR promoter: bla
   5040..5075    +  CDS            rop (fragment): Rop protein, which maintains plasmids at low copy number; rop
   5177..5276    +  misc_feature   bom (fragment): basis of mobility region from pBR322
   5282..5431    -  CDS            lacZα (fragment): LacZα fragment of β-galactosidase; lacZ fragment
   5431..5632    -  CDS            TcR (fragment): tetracycline efflux protein; tet; confers resistance to tetracycline
   5633..5731    +  CDS            env (fragment): murine leukemia virus gPr80 envelope polyprotein precursor; env; proteolytically cleaved into gp70SU and p15TM subunits
   5773..6289    +  LTR            5' LTR: 5' long terminal repeat from murine embryonic stem cell virus
   6353..6694    +  misc_feature   MESV Ψ: packaging signal of murine embryonic stem cell virus
   6761..128     +  CDS            gag (truncated) (across the origin): truncated Moloney murine leukemia virus (MMLV) gag gene lacking the start codon
