[The description below was written by a language model from this plasmid's Addgene catalogue record and pLannotate feature annotations shown in this document.]
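Description:
p27-IRES-mCherry is a 7,049-nt gammaretroviral expression plasmid built on the IRES-mCherry backbone, designed to deliver human p27 (CDKN1B, also known as KIP1) together with a red fluorescent reporter into mammalian cells. In bacteria it is maintained through a high-copy ColE1/pUC-type origin and selected with ampicillin via the β-lactamase gene and its native promoter. The remaining bacterial annotations (lac promoter and operator, CAP site, and fragments of lacI, lacZα, rop, bom and the tetracycline resistance gene) are nonfunctional remnants of earlier cloning vectors.

The retroviral cassette is bounded by 5′ and 3′ long terminal repeats from murine embryonic stem cell virus. Downstream of the 5′ LTR lie the MESV Ψ packaging signal and a truncated Moloney MLV gag segment lacking its start codon, which together allow the vector RNA to be encapsidated without producing Gag protein. A short env fragment sits just upstream of the 5′ LTR. No separate internal promoter is annotated, so transcription of the payload presumably comes from the 5′ LTR. That transcript is bicistronic: the CDKN1B coding sequence comes first, followed by an EMCV IRES that directs cap-independent translation of mCherry. Although the record lists IRES-mCherry under the tag field, the two proteins are made separately rather than as a fusion, so mCherry fluorescence marks transduced cells expressing p27. Viral structural and enzymatic functions are absent and must be supplied in trans by a packaging system.

p27 is a cyclin-dependent kinase inhibitor that blocks cyclin E- and cyclin A-CDK2 complexes and promotes G1 arrest. The stated purpose is retroviral co-expression of p27 and mCherry, and the associated study concerned the interplay between the cell cycle and myeloid differentiation.
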