Addgene plasmid #80143: p27-IRES-mCherry
Purpose: retroviral expression of p27 and mCherry
Depositing lab: Ellen Rothenberg. Depositing organization: California Institute of Technology. Publication: Positive feedback between PU.1 and the cell cycle controls myeloid differentiation. Kueh HY, Champhekar A, Nutt SL, Elowitz MB, Rothenberg EV. Science. 2013 Aug 9;341(6146):670-3. doi: 10.1126/science.1240831. Epub 2013 Jul 18. PubMed 23868921.
Backbone
  Vector backbone: IRES-mCherry
  Backbone manufacturer: Rothernberg lab, Addgene plasmid 80139
  Vector type: Mammalian Expression, Retroviral
Growth in bacteria
  Bacterial resistance: Ampicillin, 100 μg/mL
  Growth temperature: 30°C
  Growth strain: NEB Stable
  Copy number: High Copy
Gene/Insert
  Gene/Insert name: p27 (alt name: CDKN1B)
  Species: H. sapiens (human)
  Entrez Gene: CDKN1B (a.k.a. CDKN4, KIP1, MEN1B, MEN4, P27KIP1)
  Tag / fusion protein: IRES-mCherry (C terminal on backbone)
  Cloning method: Unknown
  Sequencing primers: 5′ pLXSN5'; 3′ mCherry-R
Terms and licenses: Academic/Nonprofit Terms; Industry Terms: Not Available to Industry
How to cite: p27-IRES-mCherry was a gift from Ellen Rothenberg (Addgene plasmid # 80143 ; http://n2t.net/addgene:80143 ; RRID:Addgene_80143)
