>Addgene plasmid #80143 | p27-IRES-mCherry | addgene partial sequence | sequence record 153226 | pLXSN5 5'-CCCTTGAACCTCCTCGTTCGACC-3'
TCCTCCCTTTATCCAGCCCTCACTCCTTCTCTAGGCGCCGGAATTAGATCTGCCACCATGTCAAACGTGC
GAGTGTCTAACGGGAGCCCTAGCCTGGAGCGGATGGACGCCAGGCAGGCGGAGCACCCCAAGCCCTCGGC
CTGCAGGAACCTCTTCGGCCCGGTGGACCACGAAGAGTTAACCCGGGACTTGGAGAAGCACTGCAGAGAC
ATGGAAGAGGCGAGCCAGCGCAAGTGGAATTTCGATTTTCAGAATCACAAACCCCTAGAGGGCAAGTACG
AGTGGCAAGAGGTGGAGAAGGGCAGCTTGCCCGAGTTCTACTACAGACCCCCGCGGCCCCCCAAAGGTGC
CTGCAAGGTGCCGGCGCAGGAGAGCCAGGATGTCAGCGGGAGCCGCCCGGCGGCGCCTTTAATTGGGGCT
CCGGCTAACTCTGAGGACACGCATTTGGTGGACCCAAAGACTGATCCGTCGGACAGCCAGACGGGGTTAG
CGGAGCAATGCGCAGGAATAAGGAAGCGACCTGCAACCGACGATTCTTCTACTCAAAACAAAAGAGCCAA
CAGAACAGAAGAAAATGTTTCAGACGGTTCCCCAAATGCCGGTTCTGTGGAGCAGACGCCCAAGAAGCCT
GGCCTCAGAAGACGTCAAACGTAACGGAGCTTAAGAATTCTGCTATACGAAGTTATCCCTCTCCCTCCCC
CCCCCCTAACGTTACTGGCCGAAGCCGCTTGGAATAAGGCCGGTGTGCGTTTGTCTATATGTTATTTTCC
ACCATATTGCCGTCTTTTGGCAATGTGAGGGCCCGGAAACCTGGCCCTGTCTTCTTGACGAGCATTCCTA
GGGGTCTTTCCCCTCTCGCCAAAGGAATGCAAGGTCTGTTGAATGTCGTGAA
