>Addgene plasmid #80143 | p27-IRES-mCherry | addgene partial sequence | sequence record 153231 | IRES-F 5'-TGGCTCTCCTCAAGCGTATT-3'
CCAGAAGGTACCCCATTGTATGGGATCTGATCTGGGGCCTCGGTACACATGCTTTACATGTGTTTAGTCG
AGGTTAAAAAAACGTCTAGGCCCCCCGAACCACGGGGACGTGGTTTTCCTTTGAAGAACACGATGATAAT
ATGGCCACAACCATGACTAGTGCCACCATGGTGAGCAAGGGCGAGGAGGATAACATGGCCATCATCAAGG
AGTTCATGCGCTTCAAGGTGCACATGGAGGGCTCCGTGAACGGCCACGAGTTCGAGATCGAGGGCGAGGG
CGAGGGCCGCCCCTACGAGGGCACCCAGACCGCCAAGCTGAAGGTGACCAAGGGTGGCCCCCTGCCCTTC
GCCTGGGACATCCTGTCCCCTCAGTTCATGTACGGCTCCAAGGCCTACGTGAAGCACCCCGCCGACATCC
CCGACTACTTGAAGCTGTCCTTCCCCGAGGGCTTCAAGTGGGAGCGCGTGATGAACTTCGAGGACGGCGG
CGTGGTGACCGTGACCCAGGACTCCTCCCTGCAGGACGGCGAGTTCATCTACAAGGTGAAGCTGCGCGGC
ACCAACTTCCCCTCCGACGGCCCCGTAATGCAGAAGAAGACCATGGGCTGGGAGGCCTCCTCCGAGCGGA
TGTACCCCGAGGACGGCGCCCTGAAGGGCGAGATCAAGCAGAGGCTGAAGCTGAAGGACGGCGGCCACTA
CGACGCTGAGGTCAAGACCACCTACAAGGCCAAGAAGCCCGTGCAGCTGCCCGGCGCCTACAACGTCAAC
ATCAAGTTGGACATCACCTCCCACAACGAGGACTACACCATCGTGGAACAGTACGAACGCGCCGAGGGCC
GCCACTCCACCGGCGGCATGGACGAGCTGTACAAGTAAGCATCGATAAAATAAAAGATTTTATTTAGTCT
CCAGAAAAAGGGGGGAATGAAAGACCCCACCTGTAGGTTTGGCAAGCTAGCTTAAGTA
